>Addgene plasmid #103486 | LSB-hsa-miR-369-3p | depositor full sequence | sequence record 196021 | Full Sequence
AATTGAGGGGATAACGCAGGAAAGAACATGTGAGCAAAAGGCCAGCAAAAGGCCAGGAACCGTAAAAAGG
CCGCGTTGCTGGCGTTTTTCCATAGGCTCCGCCCCCCTGACGAGCATCACAAAAATCGACGCTCAAGTCA
GAGGTGGCGAAACCCGACAGGACTATAAAGATACCAGGCGTTTCCCCCTGGAAGCTCCCTCGTGCGCTCT
CCTGTTCCGACCCTGCCGCTTACCGGATACCTGTCCGCCTTTCTCCCTTCGGGAAGCGTGGCGCTTTCTC
ATAGCTCACGCTGTAGGTATCTCAGTTCGGTGTAGGTCGTTCGCTCCAAGCTGGGCTGTGTGCACGAACC
CCCCGTTCAGCCCGACCGCTGCGCCTTATCCGGTAACTATCGTCTTGAGTCCAACCCGGTAAGACACGAC
TTATCGCCACTGGCAGCAGCCACTGGTAACAGGATTAGCAGAGCGAGGTATGTAGGCGGTGCTACAGAGT
TCTTGAAGTGGTGGCCTAACTACGGCTACACTAGAAGAACAGTATTTGGTATCTGCGCTCTGCTGAAGCC
AGTTACCTTCGGAAAAAGAGTTGGTAGCTCTTGATCCGGCAAACAAACCACCGCTGGTAGCGGTGGTTTT
TTTGTTTGCAAGCAGCAGATTACGCGCAGAAAAAAAGGATCTCAAGAAGATCCTTTGATCTTTTCTACGG
GGTCTGACGCTCAGTGGAACGAAAACTCACGTTAAGGGATTTTGGTCATGAGATTATCAAAAAGGATCTT
CACCTAGATCCTTTTAAATTAAAAATGAAGTTTTAAATCAATCTAAAGTATATATGAGTAAACTTGGTCT
GACAGTTACCAATGCTTAATCAGTGAGGCACCTATCTCAGCGATCTGTCTATTTCGTTCATCCATAGTTG
CCTGACTCCCCGTCGTGTAGATAACTACGATACGGGAGGGCTTACCATCTGGCCCCAGTGCTGCAATGAT
ACCGCGAGAACCACGCTCACCGGCTCCAGATTTATCAGCAATAAACCAGCCAGCCGGAAGGGCCGAGCGC
AGAAGTGGTCCTGCAACTTTATCCGCCTCCATCCAGTCTATTAATTGTTGCCGGGAAGCTAGAGTAAGTA
GTTCGCCAGTTAATAGTTTGCGCAACGTTGTTGCCATTGCTACAGGCATCGTGGTGTCACGCTCGTCGTT
TGGTATGGCTTCATTCAGCTCCGGTTCCCAACGATCAAGGCGAGTTACATGATCCCCCATGTTGTGCAAA
AAAGCGGTTAGCTCCTTCGGTCCTCCGATCGTTGTCAGAAGTAAGTTGGCCGCAGTGTTATCACTCATGG
TTATGGCAGCACTGCATAATTCTCTTACTGTCATGCCATCCGTAAGATGCTTTTCTGTGACTGGTGAGTA
CTCAACCAAGTCATTCTGAGAATAGTGTATGCGGCGACCGAGTTGCTCTTGCCCGGCGTCAATACGGGAT
AATACCGCGCCACATAGCAGAACTTTAAAAGTGCTCATCATTGGAAAACGTTCTTCGGGGCGAAAACTCT
CAAGGATCTTACCGCTGTTGAGATCCAGTTCGATGTAACCCACTCGTGCACCCAACTGATCTTCAGCATC
TTTTACTTTCACCAGCGTTTCTGGGTGAGCAAAAACAGGAAGGCAAAATGCCGCAAAAAAGGGAATAAGG
GCGACACGGAAATGTTGAATACTCATACTCTTCCTTTTTCAATATTATTGAAGCATTTATCAGGGTTATT
GTCTCATGAGCGGATACATATTTGAATGTAGCTCCGAATTTCTCGAGGGCTTGTCGACGACGGCGGTCTC
CGTCGTCAGGATCATGAATTCGACCCGCCTGCCACCATGACCGAGTACAAGCCCACGGTGCGCCTCGCCA
CCCGCGACGACGTCCCCCGGGCCGTACGCACCCTCGCCGCCGCGTTCGCCGACTACCCCGCCACGCGCCA
CACCGTCGACCCGGACCGCCACATCGAGCGGGTCACCGAGCTGCAAGAACTCTTCCTCACGCGCGTCGGG
CTCGACATCGGCAAGGTGTGGGTCGCGGACGACGGCGCCGCGGTGGCGGTCTGGACCACGCCGGAGAGCG
TCGAAGCGGGGGCGGTGTTCGCCGAGATCGGCCCGCGCATGGCCGAGTTGAGCGGTTCCCGGCTGGCCGC
GCAGCAACAGATGGAAGGCCTCCTGGCGCCGCACCGGCCCAAGGAGCCCGCGTGGTTCCTGGCCACCGTC
GGCGTCTCGCCCGACCACCAGGGCAAGGGTCTGGGCAGCGCCGTCGTGCTCCCCGGAGTGGAGGCGGCCG
AGCGCGCCGGGGTGCCCGCCTTCCTGGAGACATCCGCGCCCCGCAACCTCCCCTTCTACGAGCGGCTCGG
CTTCACCGTCACCGCCGACGTCGAGGTGCCCGAAGGACCGCGCACCTGGTGCATGACCCGCAAGCCCGGT
GCCTGATACGCGTGAATTCACTCCTCAGGTGCAGGCTGCCTATCAGAAGGTGGTGGCTGGTGTGGCCAAT
GCCCTGGCTCACAAATACCACTGAGATCTTTTTCCCTCTGCCAAAAATTATGGGGACATCATGAAGCCCC
TTGAGCATCTGACTTCTGGCTAATAAAGGAAATTTATTTTCATTGCAATAGTGTGTTGGAATTTTTTGTG
TCTCTCACTCGGAAGGACATATGGGAGGGCAAATCATTTAAAACATCAGAATGAGTATTTGGTTTAGAGT
TTGGCAACATATGCCCATATGCTGGCTGCCATGAACAAAGGTTGGCTATAAAGAGGTCATCAGTATATGA
AACAGCCCCCTGCTGTCCATTCCTTATTCCATAGAAAAGCCTTGACTTGAGGTTAGATTTTTTTTATATT
TTGTTTTGTGTTATTTTTTTCTTTAACATCCCTAAAATTTTCCTTACATGTTTTACTAGCCAGATTTTTC
CTCCTCTCCTGACTACTCCCAGTCATAGCTGTCCCTCTTCTCTTATGGAGATCCCTCGACCTGCAGCCCA
AGCTTGAATTCTCTAGAATTACCCTGTTATCCCTATGCTTGGTTTACCGAGCTCTTATTGGTTTTCAAAC
TTCATTGACTGTGCCCAACGCGCCTGGGAGCTCACGGGGACAGCCCCCCCCCAAAGCCCCCAGGGATGTA
ATTACGTCCCTCCCCCGCTAGGGGGCAGCAGCGAGCCGCCCGGGGCTCCGCTCCGGTCCGGCGCTCCCCC
CGCATCCCCGAGCCGGCAGCGTGCGGGGACAGCCCGGGCACGGGGAAGGTGGCACGGGATCGCTTTCCTC
TGAACGCTTCTCGCTGCTCTTTGAGCCTGCAGACACCTGGGGGGATACGGGGAAAAAGCTAGGCTGAAAG
ACCGGTTCTTAGAATGACACGCGCCTGGGAGCTCACGGGGACAGCCCCCCCCCAAAGCCCCCAGGGATGT
AATTACGTCCCTCCCCCGCTAGGGGGCAGCAGCGAGCCGCCCGGGGCTCCGCTCCGGTCCGGCGCTCCCC
CCGCATCCCCGAGCCGGCAGCGTGCGGGGACAGCCCGGGCACGGGGAAGGTGGCACGGGATCGCTTTCCT
CTGAACGCTTCTCGCTGCTCTTTGAGCCTGCAGACACCTGGGGGGATACGGGGAAAAAGCTAACTTCTGA
GACGACAACTTTGTATAGAAAAGTTGGCTCCGAATTCGCCCTTGACAGCAGAGATCCAGTTTGGTTAATT
AATTGGCTCCGGTGCCCGTCAGTGGGCAGAGCGCACATCGCCCACAGTCCCCGAGAAGTTGTGGGGAGGG
GTCGGCAATTGAACCGGTGCCTAGAGAAGGTGGCGCGGGGTAAACTGGGAAAGTGATGTCGTGTACTGGC
TCCGCCTTTTTCCCGAGGGTGGGGGAGAACCGTATATAAGTGCAGTAGTCGCCGTGAACGTTCTTTTTCG
CAACGGGTTTGCCGCCAGAACACAGGTAAGTGCCGTGTGTGGTTCCCGCGGGCCTGGCCTCTTTACGGGT
TATGGCCCTTGCGTGCCTTGAATTACTTCCACCTGGCTGCAGTACGTGATTCTTGATCCCGAGCTTCGGG
TTGGAAGTGGGTGGGAGAGTTCGAGGCCTTGCGCTTAAGGAGCCCCTTCGCCTCGTGCTTGAGTTGAGGC
CTGGCCTGGGCGCTGGGGCCGCCGCGTGCGAATCTGGTGGCACCTTCGCGCCTGTCTCGCTGCTTTCGAT
AAGTCTCTAGCCATTTAAAATTTTTGATGACCTGCTGCGACGCTTTTTTTCTGGCAAGATAGTCTTGTAA
ATGCGGGCCAAGATCTGCACACTGGTATTTCGGTTTTTGGGGCCGCGGGCGGCGACGGGGCCCGTGCGTC
CCAGCGCACATGTTCGGCGAGGCGGGGCCTGCGAGCGCGGCCACCGAGAATCGGACGGGGGTAGTCTCAA
GCTGGCCGGCCTGCTCTGGTGCCTGGCCTCGCGCCGCCGTGTATCGCCCCGCCCTGGGCGGCAAGGCTGG
CCCGGTCGGCACCAGTTGCGTGAGCGGAAAGATGGCCGCTTCCCGGCCCTGCTGCAGGGAGCTCAAAATG
GAGGACGCGGCGCTCGGGAGAGCGGGCGGGTGAGTCACCCACACAAAGGAAAAGGGCCTTTCCGTCCTCA
GCCGTCGCTTCATGTGACTCCACGGAGTACCGGGCGCCGTCCAGGCACCTCGATTAGTTCTCGAGCTTTT
GGAGTACGTCGTCTTTAGGTTGGGGGGAGGGGTTTTATGCGATGGAGTTTCCCCACACTGAGTGGGTGGA
GACTGAAGTTAGGCCAGCTTGGCACTTGATGTAATTCTCCTTGGAATTTGCCCTTTTTGAGTTTGGATCT
TGGTTCATTCTCAAGCCTCAGACAGTGGTTCAAAGTTTTTTTCTTCCATTTCAGGTGTCGTGAGAAGGGC
GAATTCGACCCAAGTTTGTACAAAAAAGCAGGCTGGATCCAGGTGCCACCATGGTGAGCGAGCTGATTAA
GGAGAACATGCACATGAAGCTGTACATGGAGGGCACCGTGAACAACCACCACTTCAAGTGCACATCCGAG
GGCGAAGGCAAGCCCTACGAGGGCACCCAGACCATGAGAATCAAGGCGGTCGAGGGCGGCCCTCTCCCCT
TCGCCTTCGACATCCTGGCTACCAGCTTCATGTACGGCAGCAAAACCTTCATCAACCACACCCAGGGCAT
CCCCGACTTCTTTAAGCAGTCCTTCCCCGAGGGCTTCACATGGGAGAGAGTCACCACATACGAAGATGGG
GGCGTGCTGACCGCTACCCAGGACACCAGCCTCCAGGACGGCTGCCTCATCTACAACGTCAAGATCAGAG
GGGTGAACTTCCCATCCAACGGCCCTGTGATGCAGAAGAAAACACTCGGCTGGGAGGCCTCCACCGAGAC
ACTGTACCCCGCTGACGGCGGCCTGGAAGGCAGAGCCGACATGGCCCTGAAGCTCGTGGGCGGGGGCCAC
CTGATCTGCAACCTTAAGACCACATACAGATCCAAGAAACCCGCTAAGAACCTCAAGATGCCCGGCGTCT
ACTATGTGGACAGGAGACTGGAAAGAATCAAGGAGGCCGACAAAGAGACATACGTCGAGCAGCACGAGGT
GGCTGTGGCCAGATACTGCGACCTCCCTAGCAAACTGGGGCACAAACTTAATTGAGAATTCTACCACCCA
GCTTTCTTGTACAAAGTGGTACGTCTCAAGACCAGAGGTCTCTGCTTTGAGTCGAAAAGATCAACCATGT
ATTATTAAAGATCAACCATGTATTATTAAAGATCAACCATGTATTATTAAAGATCAACCATGTATTATTC
AACCAGAAGAGACCTGTGCTTCACTCCTCAGGTGCAGGCTGCCTATCAGAAGGTGGTGGCTGGTGTGGCC
AATGCCCTGGCTCACAAATACCACTGAGATCTTTTTCCCTCTGCCAAAAATTATGGGGACATCATGAAGC
CCCTTGAGCATCTGACTTCTGGCTAATAAAGGAAATTTATTTTCATTGCAATAGTGTGTTGGAATTTTTT
GTGTCTCTCACTCGGAAGGACATATGGGAGGGCAAATCATTTAAAACATCAGAATGAGTATTTGGTTTAG
AGTTTGGCAACATATGCCCATATGCTGGCTGCCATGAACAAAGGTTGGCTATAAAGAGGTCATCAGTATA
TGAAACAGCCCCCTGCTGTCCATTCCTTATTCCATAGAAAAGCCTTGACTTGAGGTTAGATTTTTTTTAT
ATTTTGTTTTGTGTTATTTTTTTCTTTAACATCCCTAAAATTTTCCTTACATGTTTTACTAGCCAGATTT
TTCCTCCTCTCCTGACTACTCCCAGTCATAGCTGTCCCTCTTCTCTTATGGAGATCCCGAGCGGTGCGTT
TTTATGCTTGTAGTATTGTATAATGTTTTTAAGATCCAAGCTTCTGACCTCTTCTCTTCCTCCCACAGGG
CCTCGAGACAATTGCATCGATGGTACCAGTGAAAGTCTGCAATGAATTCGAGTTGGCGCGCCTGTCATTC
TAAATCTCTCTTTCAGCCTAAAGCTTTTTCCCCGTATCCCCCCAGGTGTCTGCAGGCTCAAAGAGCAGCG
AGAAGCGTTCAGAGGAAAGCGATCCCGTGCCACCTTCCCCGTGCCCGGGCTGTCCCCGCACGCTGCCGGC
TCGGGGATGCGGGGGGAGCGCCGGACCGGAGCGGAGCCCCGGGCGGCTCGCTGCTGCCCCCTAGCGGGGG
AGGGACGTAATTACATCCCTGGGGGCTTTGGGAGGGGGCTGTCCCCGTGAGCTCCCAGGCGCGCCTGTCA
TTCTAAATCTCTCTTTCAGCCTAAAGCTTTTTCCCCGTATCCCCCCAGGTGTCTGCAGGCTCAAAGAGCA
GCGAGAAGCGTTCAGAGGAAAGCGATCCCGTGCCACCTTCCCCGTGCCCGGGCTGTCCCCGCACGCTGCC
GGCTCGGGGATGCGGGGGGAGCGCCGGACCGGAGCGGAGCCCCGGGCGGCTCGCTGCTGCCCCCTAGCGG
GGGAGGGACGTAATTACATCCCTGGGGGCTTTGGGGGGGGGCTGTCCCCGTGAGCTCCCAGGCGCGCCAA
CTCGGTACCGTATCGATGTCGACGTTAACGCTAGTGATATCAACTTTGTATAGAAAAGTTGGCTCCGAAT
TCGCCCTTGACAGCAGAGATCCAGTTTGGTTAATTAATTGGCTCCGGTGCCCGTCAGTGGGCAGAGCGCA
CATCGCCCACAGTCCCCGAGAAGTTGTGGGGAGGGGTCGGCAATTGAACCGGTGCCTAGAGAAGGTGGCG
CGGGGTAAACTGGGAAAGTGATGTCGTGTACTGGCTCCGCCTTTTTCCCGAGGGTGGGGGAGAACCGTAT
ATAAGTGCAGTAGTCGCCGTGAACGTTCTTTTTCGCAACGGGTTTGCCGCCAGAACACAGGTAAGTGCCG
TGTGTGGTTCCCGCGGGCCTGGCCTCTTTACGGGTTATGGCCCTTGCGTGCCTTGAATTACTTCCACCTG
GCTGCAGTACGTGATTCTTGATCCCGAGCTTCGGGTTGGAAGTGGGTGGGAGAGTTCGAGGCCTTGCGCT
TAAGGAGCCCCTTCGCCTCGTGCTTGAGTTGAGGCCTGGCCTGGGCGCTGGGGCCGCCGCGTGCGAATCT
GGTGGCACCTTCGCGCCTGTCTCGCTGCTTTCGATAAGTCTCTAGCCATTTAAAATTTTTGATGACCTGC
TGCGACGCTTTTTTTCTGGCAAGATAGTCTTGTAAATGCGGGCCAAGATCTGCACACTGGTATTTCGGTT
TTTGGGGCCGCGGGCGGCGACGGGGCCCGTGCGTCCCAGCGCACATGTTCGGCGAGGCGGGGCCTGCGAG
CGCGGCCACCGAGAATCGGACGGGGGTAGTCTCAAGCTGGCCGGCCTGCTCTGGTGCCTGGCCTCGCGCC
GCCGTGTATCGCCCCGCCCTGGGCGGCAAGGCTGGCCCGGTCGGCACCAGTTGCGTGAGCGGAAAGATGG
CCGCTTCCCGGCCCTGCTGCAGGGAGCTCAAAATGGAGGACGCGGCGCTCGGGAGAGCGGGCGGGTGAGT
CACCCACACAAAGGAAAAGGGCCTTTCCGTCCTCAGCCGTCGCTTCATGTGACTCCACGGAGTACCGGGC
GCCGTCCAGGCACCTCGATTAGTTCTCGAGCTTTTGGAGTACGTCGTCTTTAGGTTGGGGGGAGGGGTTT
TATGCGATGGAGTTTCCCCACACTGAGTGGGTGGAGACTGAAGTTAGGCCAGCTTGGCACTTGATGTAAT
TCTCCTTGGAATTTGCCCTTTTTGAGTTTGGATCTTGGTTCATTCTCAAGCCTCAGACAGTGGTTCAAAG
TTTTTTTCTTCCATTTCAGGTGTCGTGAGAAGGGCGAATTCGACCCAAGTTTGTACAAAAAAGCAGGCTC
GCCACCATGGTGAGCAAGGGCGAGGAGCTGTTCACCGGGGTGGTGCCCATCCTGGTCGAGCTGGACGGCG
ACGTAAACGGCCACAAGTTCAGCGTGAGGGGCGAGGGCGAGGGCGATGCCACCAACGGCAAGCTGACCCT
GAAGTTCATCTGCACCACCGGCAAGCTGCCCGTGCCCTGGCCCACCCTCGTGACCACCCTGAGCCACGGC
GTGCAGTGCTTCGCCCGCTACCCCGACCACATGAAGCAGCACGACTTCTTCAAGTCCGCCATGCCCGAAG
GCTACGTCCAGGAGCGCACCATCTTCTTCAAGGACGACGGCACCTACAAGACCCGCGCCGAGGTGAAGTT
CGAGGGCGACACCCTAGTGAACCGCATCGAGCTGAAGGGCGTCGACTTCAAGGAGGACGGCAACATCCTG
GGGCACAAGCTGGAGTACAACTTCAACAGCCACAACATCTATATCATGGCCGTCAAGCAGAAGAACGGCA
TCAAGGTGAACTTCAAGATCCGCCACAACGTGGAGGACGGCAGCGTGCAGCTCGCCGACCACTACCAGCA
GAACACCCCCATCGGCGACGGCCCCGTGCTGCTGCCCGACAGCCACTACCTGAGCACCCAGTCCGTGCTG
AGCAAAGACCCCAACGAGAAGCGCGATCACATGGTCCTGCTGGAGTTCCGCACCGCCGCCGGGATCACTC
TCGGCATGGACGAGCTGTACAAGTAATACCACCCAGCTTTCTTGTACAAAGTGGTACGCGTGAATTCACT
CCTCAGGTGCAGGCTGCCTATCAGAAGGTGGTGGCTGGTGTGGCCAATGCCCTGGCTCACAAATACCACT
GAGATCTTTTTCCCTCTGCCAAAAATTATGGGGACATCATGAAGCCCCTTGAGCATCTGACTTCTGGCTA
ATAAAGGAAATTTATTTTCATTGCAATAGTGTGTTGGAATTTTTTGTGTCTCTCACTCGGAAGGACATAT
GGGAGGGCAAATCATTTAAAACATCAGAATGAGTATTTGGTTTAGAGTTTGGCAACATATGCCCATATGC
TGGCTGCCATGAACAAAGGTTGGCTATAAAGAGGTCATCAGTATATGAAACAGCCCCCTGCTGTCCATTC
CTTATTCCATAGAAAAGCCTTGACTTGAGGTTAGATTTTTTTTATATTTTGTTTTGTGTTATTTTTTTCT
TTAACATCCCTAAAATTTTCCTTACATGTTTTACTAGCCAGATTTTTCCTCCTCTCCTGACTACTCCCAG
TCATAGCTGTCCCTCTTCTCTTATGGAGATCCCTCGACCTGCAGCCCAAGCTTGGCGTAATCATGGTCAT
AGCTGTTTCCTGTGTGAAATTGTTATCCGCTCACAATTCCACACAACATACGAGCCGGAAGCATAAAGTG
TAAAGCCTGGGGTGCCTAATGAGTGAGCTAACTCACATTAATTGCGTTGCGCTCACTGCCCGCTTTCCAG
TCGGGAAACCTGTCGTGCCAGCGGATCGACAGTACTAAGCTTGGTCTAATACCCAATCTCTCGTCTTATC
CAGATGTTTTATACGCCTCTGGCCCGTGTCTCAAAATCTCTGATGTTACATTGCACAAGATAAAATAATA
TCATCATGAACAATAAAACTGTCTGCTTACATAAACAGTAATACAAGGGGTGTTATGAGCCATATTCAAC
GGGAAACGTCGAGGCCGCGATTAAATTCCAACATGGATGCTGATTTATATGGGTATAAATGGGCTCGCGA
TAATGTCGGGCAATCAGGTGCGACAATCTATCGCTTGTATGGGAAGCCCGATGCGCCAGAGTTGTTTCTG
AAACATGGCAAAGGTAGCGTTGCCAATGATGTTACAGATGAGATGGTCAGACTAAACTGGCTGACGGAAT
TTATGCCTCTTCCGACCATCAAGCATTTTATCCGTACTCCTGATGATGCATGGTTACTCACCACTGCGAT
CCCCGGAAAAACAGCATTCCAGGTATTAGAAGAATATCCTGATTCAGGTGAAAATATTGTTGATGCGCTG
GCAGTGTTCCTGCGCCGGTTGCATTCGATTCCTGTTTGTAATTGTCCTTTTAACAGCGATCGCGTATTTC
GTCTCGCTCAGGCGCAATCACGAATGAATAACGGTTTGGTTGATGCGAGTGATTTTGATGACGAGCGTAA
TGGCTGGCCTGTTGAACAAGTCTGGAAAGAAATGCATAAACTTTTGCCATTCTCACCGGATTCAGTCGTC
ACTCATGGTGATTTCTCACTTGATAACCTTATTTTTGACGAGGGGAAATTAATAGGTTGTATTGATGTTG
GACGAGTCGGAATCGCAGACCGATACCAGGATCTTGCCATCCTATGGAACTGCCTCGGTGAGTTTTCTCC
TTCATTACAGAAACGGCTTTTTCAAAAATATGGTATTGATAATCCTGATATGAATAAATTGCAGTTTCAT
TTGATGCTCGATGAGTTTTTCTAATCAGAATTGGTTAATTGGTTGTAACACTGGCAGAGCATTACGCTGA
CTTGACGGGACGGCGCAAGCTCATGACCAAAATCCCTTAACGTGAGTTACGCGTCGTTCCACTGAGCGTC
AGAGGTATCACTAGTATTACAGAGGTAAGTTATAACAGTCGCCTAACCC
Features (pLannotate 1.2.2; 28 found; start..end, strand, type, name):
     87..675     -  rep_origin     ori: high-copy-number ColE1/pMB1/pBR322/pUC origin of replication
    846..1706    -  CDS            AmpR: β-lactamase; bla; confers resistance to ampicillin, carbenicillin, and related antibiotics
   1707..1778    -  promoter       AmpR promoter: bla
   1857..2456    +  CDS            PuroR: puromycin N-acetyltransferase; pac from Streptomyces alboniger; confers resistance to puromycin
   2461..2541    +  CDS            HBB (fragment): HBB_PONPY - Experimental evidence at transcript level: Swiss-Prot protein existence level 2. Involved in oxygen transport from the lung to the various peripheral tissues. From Pongo pygmaeus (Bornean orangutan).
   2612..2667    +  polyA_signal   β-globin poly(A) signal: rabbit β-globin polyadenylation signal (Gil and Proudfoot, 1987)
   3646..3666    +  protein_bind   attB4: mutant version of attB; core recombination site for the Gateway® BP reaction BP Clonase™
   3734..3945    +  promoter       EF-1α core promoter: core promoter for human elongation factor EF-1α
   3946..4884    +  intron         EF-1α intron A: intron upstream of the start codon of human EF-1α
   4911..4931    +  protein_bind   attB1: mutant version of attB; core recombination site for the Gateway® BP reaction BP Clonase™
   4951..5646    +  CDS            mKate2: mKate2 is a basic (constitutively fluorescent) red fluorescent protein published in 2009, derived from Entacmaea quadricolor. It is reported to be a rapidly-maturing monomer with moderate acid sensitivity.
   5666..5690    -  protein_bind   attB2: mutant version of attB; recombination site for the Gateway® BP reaction BP Clonase™
   5830..5904    +  CDS            HBB (fragment): HBB_PONPY - Experimental evidence at transcript level: Swiss-Prot protein existence level 2. Involved in oxygen transport from the lung to the various peripheral tissues. From Pongo pygmaeus (Bornean orangutan).
   5975..6030    +  polyA_signal   β-globin poly(A) signal: rabbit β-globin polyadenylation signal (Gil and Proudfoot, 1987)
   6414..6439    +  misc_feature   SA: splice acceptor site
   7111..7131    +  protein_bind   attB4: mutant version of attB; core recombination site for the Gateway® BP reaction BP Clonase™
   7199..7410    +  promoter       EF-1α core promoter: core promoter for human elongation factor EF-1α
   7411..8349    +  intron         EF-1α intron A: intron upstream of the start codon of human EF-1α
   8376..8396    +  protein_bind   attB1: mutant version of attB; core recombination site for the Gateway® BP reaction BP Clonase™
   8407..9123    +  CDS            EBFP2: EBFP2 is a basic (constitutively fluorescent) blue fluorescent protein published in 2007, derived from Aequorea victoria. It is reported to be a rapidly-maturing monomer with moderate acid sensitivity.
   9131..9155    -  protein_bind   attB2: mutant version of attB; recombination site for the Gateway® BP reaction BP Clonase™
   9159..9239    +  CDS            HBB (fragment): HBB_PONPY - Experimental evidence at transcript level: Swiss-Prot protein existence level 2. Involved in oxygen transport from the lung to the various peripheral tissues. From Pongo pygmaeus (Bornean orangutan).
   9310..9365    +  polyA_signal   β-globin poly(A) signal: rabbit β-globin polyadenylation signal (Gil and Proudfoot, 1987)
   9748..9770    -  protein_bind   lac operator (fragment): The lac repressor binds to the lac operator to inhibit transcription in E. coli. This inhibition can be relieved by adding lactose or isopropyl-β-D-thiogalactopyranoside (IPTG). lac repressor encoded by lacI
   9774..9804    -  promoter       lac promoter: promoter for the E. coli lac operon
   9819..9840    -  protein_bind   CAP binding site: CAP binding activates transcription in the presence of cAMP. E. coli catabolite activator protein
   9853..9892    -  CDS            lacI (fragment): lac repressor; lacI; The lac repressor binds to the lac operator to inhibit transcription in E. coli. This inhibition can be relieved by adding lactose or isopropyl-β-D-thiogalactopyranoside (IPTG).
  10065..10874   +  CDS            KanR: aminoglycoside phosphotransferase; aph(3')-Ia; confers resistance to kanamycin in bacteria or G418 (Geneticin®) in eukaryotes
