[The description below was written by a language model from this plasmid's Addgene catalogue record and pLannotate feature annotations shown in this document.]
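Description:
LSB-hsa-miR-369-3p is a mammalian expression plasmid built on the Low Sensor Backbone (LSB) and designed as a two-colour fluorescent reporter of microRNA activity. It replicates in E. coli from a high-copy ColE1/pUC-type origin and carries both β-lactamase (AmpR) and an aph(3')-Ia kanamycin resistance gene, matching the dual ampicillin/kanamycin selection listed in the record. A puromycin N-acetyltransferase coding sequence followed by a rabbit β-globin polyadenylation signal provides selection in mammalian cells, although no dedicated promoter for it is annotated in the feature table.

The payload consists of two parallel transcription units, each driven by the human EF-1α core promoter with its intron A and terminated by a rabbit β-globin poly(A) signal. One unit expresses the red fluorescent protein mKate2 and, according to the record, carries the hsa-miR-369-3p target in its 3' UTR. The target site itself is not annotated, but there is an unannotated gap between mKate2 and its terminator. The other unit expresses EBFP2 without a target and serves as an internal normaliser. When miR-369-3p is active in transfected cells, mKate2 output falls relative to EBFP2, so the red-to-blue ratio reports miRNA activity independently of plasmid dose. Gateway attB4, attB1 and attB2 scars flank the promoters and reporter genes, reflecting modular assembly, and the insert was introduced by Gibson cloning.

The depositor warns that the repeated poly(A) elements make the plasmid inherently unstable. The physical plasmid also differs slightly from the deposited sequence, with short insertions flanking the puromycin coding region that do not impair selection. The catalogue's Entrez gene link names MIR365-2, which does not match the miR-369-3p target named elsewhere in the record.
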