Addgene plasmid #103486: LSB-hsa-miR-369-3p
Purpose: Used to sense miRNA activity using fluorescence based tools. hsa-miR-369-3p target in 3' UTR of of mKate. miRNA activity can be measured by the repression of mKate2 relative to EBFP2 fluorescent proteins . Plasmid is inherently unstable; please see Depositor Comments
Depositing lab: Ron Weiss. Depositing organization: Massachusetts Institute of Technology. Publication: A mixed antagonistic/synergistic miRNA repression model enables accurate predictions of multi-input miRNA sensor activity. Gam JJ, Babb J, Weiss R. Nat Commun. 2018 Jun 22;9(1):2430. doi: 10.1038/s41467-018-04575-0. PubMed 29934631.
Backbone
  Vector backbone: Low Sensor Backbone (LSB)
  Vector type: Mammalian Expression, Synthetic Biology
Growth in bacteria
  Bacterial resistance: Ampicillin and Kanamycin, 100 & 50 μg/mL
  Growth temperature: 30°C
  Growth strain: NEB Stable
  Copy number: High Copy
Gene/Insert
  Gene/Insert name: hsa-miR-369-3p target
  Species: H. sapiens (human)
  Entrez Gene: MIR365-2 (a.k.a. MIRN365-2)
  Promoter: EF-1a
  Cloning method: Gibson Cloning
Terms and licenses: Academic/Nonprofit Terms; Industry Terms: Not Available to Industry
Depositor comments: Please note that this plasmid is inherently unstable due to a repeating poly A element. We recommend performing a diagnostic digest on multiple colonies upon receipt. The depositors would like to note the presence of several discrepancies between the depositor sequence and physical plasmid sequence. In particular, the sequences upstream and downstream of the puromycin coding region have 10 bp insertions which do not affect the ability to perform puromycin selection. The sequences for those regions within the physical plasmids are as follows: Upstream of Puro: GAATTCGACCGCCTGTCTCAAGGTGCCACC; Downstream of Puro: GCTTTGAGACTACGCGTGAATTCACTCCTC.
How to cite: LSB-hsa-miR-369-3p was a gift from Ron Weiss (Addgene plasmid # 103486 ; http://n2t.net/addgene:103486 ; RRID:Addgene_103486)
