>Addgene plasmid #103486 | LSB-hsa-miR-369-3p | depositor partial sequence | sequence record 196022 | hsa-miR-369-3p target
AAAGATCAACCATGTATTATT
