>Addgene plasmid #103486 | LSB-hsa-miR-369-3p | addgene partial sequence | sequence record 271024 | mKate2-F 5'-ACCCGCTAAGAACCTCAAGA-3'
TCAAGGAGGCCGACAAAGAGACATACGTCGAGCAGCACGAGGTGGCTGTGGCCAGATACTGCGACCTCCC
TAGCAAACTGGGGCACAAACTTAATTGAGAATTCTACCACCCAGCTTTCTTGTACAAAGTGGTACGTCTC
AAGACCAGAGGTCTCTGCTTTGAGTCGAAAAGATCAACCATGTATTATTAAAGATCAACCATGTATTATT
AAAGATCAACCATGTATTATTAAAGATCAACCATGTATTATTCAACCAGAAGAGACCTGTGCTTCACTCC
TCAGGTGCAGGCTGCCTATCAGAAGGTGGTGGCTGGTGTGGCCAATGCCCTGGCTCACAAATACCACTGA
GATCTTTTTCCCTCTGCCAAAAATTATGGGGACATCATGAAGCCCCTTGAGCATCTGACTTCTGGCTAAT
AAAGGAAATTTATTTTCATTGCAATAGTGTGTTGGAATTTTTTGTGTCTCTCACTCGGAAGGACATATGG
GAGGGCAAATCATTTAAAACATCAGAATGAGTATTTGGTTTAGAGTTTGGCAACATATGCCCATATGCTG
GCTGCCATGAACAAAGG
